>Addgene plasmid #163279 | G0AHZ0 | addgene full sequence | sequence record 354309 | Addgene NGS Result
TAATACGACTCACTATAGGGGAATTGTGAGCGGATAACAATTCCCCTCTAGAAATAATTTTGTTTAACTT
TAAGAAGGAGATATACATATGAACGCCGAAACAGCAGCGCCCGCAGAAAGCACATTTTCGCCTGCACGCC
AGCAACAAGTGGTGAGCGCACTGCGCGCCCTGCTGCCCGCGCATGCCTTATTGTCTAATATTGAAGATAC
TCGCCCGTATGAGTGCGACGGTCTGGCAGCATATCGCCAGACCCCGATGGTGGTGGCACTGCCAGAGAAT
GAAGAACAAGTTGTCGCAATCCTGAAAGCGTGCCGTGATTTGAAAGTACCCATTGTGCCTCGCGGTGCGG
GTACCGGTTTAAGCGGTGGTGCCATGCCGATTGCAGACGGTGTAGTTCTGAGTACCGCGAAGTTTACCCG
CATCGTGAAGTTAGATCAATATGCACGCACGGCGGTCGTGCAGCCGGGTGTTCGCAACCTGGCCATTAGT
GAAGCCGCCGCGGCGCATGGTCTGTACTATGCCCCTGACCCGAGTTCACAGATTGCCTGTACTATTGGCG
GCAATGTGGCGGAGAACTCGGGTGGTGTGCATTGCCTGAAATATGGCCTCACCGTGCACAACGTCCTTCG
CGTGCGCATGGTTACGATCGAAGGCGAAGTTGTGGAGCTGGGCAATGGTGCACTCGACGCCCCGGGCTTA
GACCTCTTGGCAGTGTTCATCGGTAGCGAAGGTATGTTAGGAGTAGTAACTGAGGTCACCGTGAAGTTAA
TTCCGAAACCGCAGGCAGCACGTGTTATTATGGCGTCTTTTGACGATGTAGTAAAGTCGGGGAACGCGGT
CGCCAATGTGATTGCCGCGGGTATCATCCCGGCCGGCCTGGAAATGATGGACCGCACGTCCTCTCGTATG
GTAGAACCGTTTGTAAAGGCAGGCTACGATATTGACGCGGCGGCAATCTTACTTTGCGAAAGCGATGGTA
CTGCCGAGGAAGTGGAAGAGGAGATCGGCCGCATGTCAGCCGTGCTGAACGCGAGTGGCGCAACCCGTAT
TGAAGTTTCTACAAGCGAAGCGGAACGCTTACGCTTTTGGTCCGGACGCAAGAATGCTTTCCCGGCCGCC
GGACGTATTAGCCCGGACTATTACTGCATGGACGGTACGATCCCGCGCAAGAATCTGGCCCAAGTTCTCC
TTGGCATCGAGCAGATGGAAAACAAATATGGTTTACGTTGCGCTAACGTATTCCATGCAGGGGACGGCAA
TCTGCATCCGTTGATTCTGTTTGACGCAAATGTTCCAGGCGAATTTCACCGCGCGGAAGAATTCGGTGCT
GAAATCCTGGAACTGTGCGTGGCCGTGGGCGGCACGATTACCGGAGAACATGGTGTAGGCATTGAAAAGA
TTAACAGTATGTGCGTCCAGTTCAGTCCGTTAGAACGCGAGGCCTTCTTTAACGTGAAGCGCGCGTTCGA
CACGGCATTTCTGTTAAACCCGGATAAAGCGATTCCGACCTTGCAACGTTGTGCGGAGTACGGCAAAATG
CATGTCCAGCGCGGACAACTGAAATTCGCTGAGCTGCCGCGTTTTGCGGCCGCACTCGAGCATCATCACC
ATCACCACCACCACCACCACTGAGATCCGGCTGCTAACAAAGCCCGAAAGGAAGCTGAGTTGGCTGCTGC
CACCGCTGAGCAATAACTAGCATAACCCCTTGGGGCCTCTAAACGGGTCTTGAGGGGTTTTTTGCTGAAA
GGAGGAACTATATCCGGATTGGCGAATGGG
[124 nt withheld, positions 1781-1904]
C
[91 nt withheld, positions 1906-1996]
A
[49 nt withheld, positions 1998-2046]
CCTTTGACGTTGGAGTCCACGTTCTTT
[37 nt withheld, positions 2074-2110]
ACCCTATCTCGGTCTATTCTTTTGATTTATAAGGGATTTTGCCGATTTCGGCCTATTGGTTAAAAAATGA
GCTGATTTAACAAAAATTTAACGCGAATTTTAACAAAATATTAACGCTTACAATTTAGGTGGCACTTTTC
GGGGAAATGTGCGCGGAACCCCTATTTGTTTATTTTTCTAAATACATTCAAATATGTATCCGCTCATGAG
ACAATAACCCTGATAAATGCTTCAATAATATTGAAAAAGGAAGAGTATGAGTATTCAACATTTCCGTGTC
GCCCTTATTCCCTTTTTTGCGGCATTTTGCCTTCCTGTTTTTGCTCACCCAGAAACGCTGGTGAAAGTAA
AAGATGCTGAAGATCAGTTGGGTGCACGAGTGGGTTACATCGAACTGGATCTCAACAGCGGTAAGATCCT
TGAGAGTTTTCGCCCCGAAGAACGTTTTCCAATGATGAGCACTTTTAAAGTTCTGCTATGTGGCGCGGTA
TTATCCCGTATTGACGCCGGGCAAGAGCAACTCGGTCGCCGCATACACTATTCTCAGAATGACTTGGTTG
AGTACTCACCAGTCACAGAAAAGCATCTTACGGATGGCATGACAGTAAGAGAATTATGCAGTGCTGCCAT
AACCATGAGTGATAACACTGCGGCCAACTTACTTCTGACAACGATCGGAGGACCGAAGGAGCTAACCGCT
TTTTTGCACAACATGGGGGATCATGTAACTCGCCTTGATCGTTGGGAACCGGAGCTGAATGAAGCCATAC
CAAACGACGAGCGTGACACCACGATGCCTGCAGCAATGGCAACAACGTTGCGCAAACTATTAACTGGCGA
ACTACTTACTCTAGCTTCCCGGCAACAATTAATAGACTGGATGGAGGCGGATAAAGTTGCAGGACCACTT
CTGCGCTCGGCCCTTCCGGCTGGCTGGTTTATTGCTGATAAATCTGGAGCCGGTGAGCGTGGGTCTCGCG
GTATCATTGCAGCACTGGGGCCAGATGGTAAGCCCTCCCGTATCGTAGTTATCTACACGACGGGGAGTCA
GGCAACTATGGATGAACGAAATAGACAGATCGCTGAGATAGGTGCCTCACTGATTAAGCATTGGTAACTG
TCAGACCAAGTTTACTCATATATACTTTAGATTGATTTAAAACTTCATTTTTAATTTAAAAGGATCTAGG
TGAAGATCCTTTTTGATAATCTCATGACCAAAATCCCTTAACGTGAGTTTTCGTTCCACTGAGCGTCAGA
CCCCGTAGAAAAGATCAAAGGATCTTCTTGAGATCCTTTTTTTCTGCGCGTAATCTGCTGCTTGCAAACA
AAAAAACCACCGCTACCAGCGGTGGTTTGTTTGCCGGATCAAGAGCTACCAACTCTTTTTCCGAAGGTAA
CTGGCTTCAGCAGAGCGCAGATACCAAATACTGTCCTTCTAGTGTAGCCGTAGTTAGGCCACCACTTCAA
GAACTCTGTAGCACCGCCTACATACCTCGCTCTGCTAATCCTGTTACCAGTGGCTGCTGCCAGTGGCGAT
AAGTCGTGTCTTACCGGGTTGGACTCAAGACGATAGTTACCGGATAAGGCGCAGCGGTCGGGCTGAACGG
GGGGTTCGTGCACACAGCCCAGCTTGGAGCGAACGACCTACACCGAACTGAGATACCTACAGCGTGAGCT
ATGAGAAAGCGCCACGCTTCCCGAAGGGAGAAAGGCGGACAGGTATCCGGTAAGCGGCAGGGTCGGAACA
GGAGAGCGCACGAGGGAGCTTCCAGGGGGAAACGCCTGGTATCTTTATAGTCCTGTCGGGTTTCGCCACC
TCTGACTTGAGCGTCGATTTTTGTGATGCTCGTCAGGGGGGCGGAGCCTATGGAAAAACGCCAGCAACGC
GGCCTTTTTACGGTTCCTGGCCTTTTGCTGGCCTTTTGCTCACATGTTCTTTCCTGCGTTATCCCCTGAT
TCTGTGGATAACCGTATTACCGCCTTTGAGTGAGCTGATACCGCTCGCCGCAGCCGAACGACCGAGCGCA
GCGAGTCAGTGAGCGAGGAAGCGGAAGAGCGCCTGATGCGGTATTTTCTCCTTACGCATCTGTGCGGTAT
TTCACACCGCAATGGTGCACTCTCAGTACAATCTGCTCTGATGCCGCATAGTTAAGCCAGTATACACTCC
GCTATCGCTACGTGACTGGGTCATGGCTGCGCCCCGACACCCGCCAACACCCGCTGACGCGCCCTGACGG
GCTTGTCTGCTCCCGGCATCCGCTTACAGACAAGCTGTGACCGTCTCCGGGAGCTGCATGTGTCAGAGGT
TTTCACCGTCATCACCGAAACGCGCGAGGCAGCTGCGGTAAAGCTCATCAGCGTGGTCGTGAAGCGATTC
ACAGATGTCTGCCTGTTCATCCGCGTCCAGCTCGTTGAGTTTCTCCAGAAGCGTTAATGTCTGGCTTCTG
ATAAAGCGGGCCATGTTAAGGGCGGTTTTTTCCTGTTTGGTCACTGATGCCTCCGTGTAAGGGGGATTTC
TGTTCATGGGGGTAATGATACCGATGAAACGAGAGAGGATGCTCACGATACGGGTTACTGATGATGAACA
TGCCCGGTTACTGGAACGTTGTGAGGGTAAACAACTGGCGGTATGGATGCGGCGGGACCAGAGAAAAATC
ACTCAGGGTCAATGCCAGCGCTTCGTTAATACAGATGTAGGTGTTCCACAGGGTAGCCAGCAGCATCCTG
CGATGCAGATCCGGAACATAATGGTGCAGGGCGCTGACTTCCGCGTTTCCAGACTTTACGAAACACGGAA
ACCGAAGACCATTCATGTTGTTGCTCAGGTCGCAGACGTTTTGCAGCAGCAGTCGCTTCACGTTCGCTCG
CGTATCGGTGATTCATTCTGCTAACCAGTAAGGCAACCCCGCCAGCCTAGCCGGGTCCTCAACGACAGGA
GCACGATCATGCGCACCCGTGGGGCCGCCATGCCGGCGATAATGGCCTGCTTCTCGCCGAAACGTTTGGT
GGCGGGACCAGTGACGAAGGCTTGAGCGAGGGCGTGCAAGATTCCGAATACCGCAAGCGACAGGCCGATC
ATCGTCGCGCTCCAGCGAAAGCGGTCCTCGCCGAAAATGACCCAGAGCGCTGCCGGCACCTGTCCTACGA
GTTGCATGATAAAGAAGACAGTCATAAGTGCGGCGACGATAGTCATGCCCCGCGCCCACCGGAAGGAGCT
GACTGGGTTGAAGGCTCTCAAGGGCATCGGTCGAGATCCCGGTGCCTAATGAGTGAGCTAACTTACATTA
ATTGCGTTGCGCTCACTGCCCGCTTTCCAGTCGGGAAACCTGTCGTGCCAGCTGCATTAATGAATCGGCC
AACGCGCGGGGAGAGGCGGTTTGCGTATTGGGCGCCAGGGTGGTTTTTCTTTTCACCAGTGAGACGGGCA
ACAGCTGATTGCCCTTCACCGCCTGGCCCTGAGAGAGTTGCAGCAAGCGGTCCACGCTGGTTTGCCCCAG
CAGGCGAAAATCCTGTTTGATGGTGGTTAACGGCGGGATATAACATGAGCTGTCTTCGGTATCGTCGTAT
CCCACTACCGAGATATCCGCACCAACGCGCAGCCCGGACTCGGTAATGGCGCGCATTGCGCCCAGCGCCA
TCTGATCGTTGGCAACCAGCATCGCAGTGGGAACGATGCCCTCATTCAGCATTTGCATGGTTTGTTGAAA
ACCGGACATGGCACTCCAGTCGCCTTCCCGTTCCGCTATCGGCTGAATTTGATTGCGAGTGAGATATTTA
TGCCAGCCAGCCAGACGCAGACGCGCCGAGACAGAACTTAATGGGCCCGCTAACAGCGCGATTTGCTGGT
GACCCAATGCGACCAGATGCTCCACGCCCAGTCGCGTACCGTCTTCATGGGAGAAAATAATACTGTTGAT
GGGTGTCTGGTCAGAGACATCAAGAAATAACGCCGGAACATTAGTGCAGGCAGCTTCCACAGCAATGGCA
TCCTGGTCATCCAGCGGATAGTTAATGATCAGCCCACTGACGCGTTGCGCGAGAAGATTGTGCACCGCCG
CTTTACAGGCTTCGACGCCGCTTCGTTCTACCATCGACACCACCACGCTGGCACCCAGTTGATCGGCGCG
AGATTTAATCGCCGCGACAATTTGCGACGGCGCGTGCAGGGCCAGACTGGAGGTGGCAACGCCAATCAGC
AACGACTGTTTGCCCGCCAGTTGTTGTGCCACGCGGTTGGGAATGTAATTCAGCTCCGCCATCGCCGCTT
CCACTTTTTCCCGCGTTTTCGCAGAAACGTGGCTGGCCTGGTTCACCACGCGGGAAACGGTCTGATAAGA
GACACCGGCATACTCTGCGACATCGTATAACGTTACTGGTTTCACATTCACCACCCTGAATTGACTCTCT
TCCGGGCGCTATCATGCCATACCGCGAAAGGTTTTGCGCCATTCGATGGTGTCCGGGATCTCGACGCTCT
CCCTTATGCGACTCCTGCATTAGGAAGCAGCCCAGTAGTAGGTTGAGGCCGTTGAGCACCGCCGCCGCAA
GGAATGGTGCATGCAAGGAGATGGCGCCCAACAGTCCCCCGGCCACGGGGCCTGCCACCATACCCACGCC
GAAACAAGCGCTCATGAGCCCGAAGTGGCGAGCCCGATCTTCCCCATCGGTGATGTCGGCGATATAGGCG
CCAGCAACCGCACCTGTGGCGCCGGTGATGCCGGCCACGATGCGTCCGGCGTAGAGGATCGAGATCTCGA
TCCCGCGAAAT
Features (pLannotate 1.2.2; 19 found; start..end, strand, type, name):
      1..19      +  promoter       T7 promoter: promoter for bacteriophage T7 RNA polymerase
     20..44      +  protein_bind   lac operator: The lac repressor binds to the lac operator to inhibit transcription in E. coli. This inhibition can be relieved by adding lactose or isopropyl-β-D-thiogalactopyranoside (IPTG). lac repressor encoded by lacI
     59..81      +  RBS            RBS: efficient ribosome binding site from bacteriophage T7 gene 10 (Olins and Rangwala, 1989)
    149..1585    +  CDS            glcD: GLCD_ECOLI - Also known as gox, yghM. Experimental evidence at protein level: Swiss-Prot protein existence level 1. Component of a complex that catalyzes the oxidation of glycolate to glyoxylate (PubMed:4557653, PubMed:8606183). Is required for E.coli to grow on glycolate as a sole source of carbon (PubMed:8606183). Is also able to oxidize D-lactate ((R)-lactate) with a similar rate (PubMed:4557653). Does not link directly to O(2), and 2,6-dichloroindophenol (DCIP) and phenazine methosulfate (PMS) can act as artificial electron acceptors in vitro, but the physiological molecule that functions
   1607..1630    +  CDS            9xHis (fragment): 9xHis affinity tag
   1640..1689    +  CDS            SET1 (fragment): solubility-enhancement tag derived from T7 phage gene 10B
   1697..1744    +  terminator     T7 terminator: transcription terminator for bacteriophage T7 RNA polymerase
   1781..2209    +  rep_origin     f1 ori (sequence partly withheld): f1 bacteriophage origin of replication; arrow indicates direction of (+) strand synthesis
   2262..2366    +  promoter       AmpR promoter: bla
   2367..3227    +  CDS            AmpR: β-lactamase; bla; confers resistance to ampicillin, carbenicillin, and related antibiotics
   3398..3986    +  rep_origin     ori: high-copy-number ColE1/pMB1/pBR322/pUC origin of replication
   4172..4311    -  misc_feature   bom: basis of mobility region from pBR322
   4413..4604    -  CDS            rop: Rop protein, which maintains plasmids at low copy number; rop
   4621..5001    +  CDS            YPB1_ECOLX: Protein predicted: Swiss-Prot protein existence level 4. From Escherichia coli.
   5073..5364    -  CDS            TcR (fragment): tetracycline efflux protein; tet; confers resistance to tetracycline
   5379..5400    -  protein_bind   CAP binding site: CAP binding activates transcription in the presence of cAMP. E. coli catabolite activator protein
   5413..6495    -  CDS            lacI: lac repressor; lacI; The lac repressor binds to the lac operator to inhibit transcription in E. coli. This inhibition can be relieved by adding lactose or isopropyl-β-D-thiogalactopyranoside (IPTG).
   6496..6573    -  promoter       lacI promoter: lacI
   6581..6860    -  CDS            TcR (fragment): tetracycline efflux protein; tet; confers resistance to tetracycline
