>Addgene plasmid #163279 | G0AHZ0 Sequencing Result | analyzer sequence | sequence record 337294
TAATACGACTCACTATAGGGGAATTGTGAGCGGATAACAATTCCCCTCTAGAAATAATTTTGTTTAACTT
TAAGAAGGAGATATACATATGCTCGCTCGTCCTAGATCTGAAGATGAACTCGCTTTCGCTTTGCGTAGAT
CAGCAGGAAGAACTGTAAGGCCCATTGGTTCCAGCCATTCCTTCACACAACTCTGCGTTACCGAGGACGT
TCAGATCGATGTTTCAGAAATGAGACAACTAATCTCCATCGATGCACAGGACCGTGTAAGAGTCCAGGCC
GGAATCTCGCTACATGAACTGAACCGAACGCTATTGAGACATGGATTGGCATTGCCTAACTTGGGCGACA
TTGACGTTCAGACTTTAGCAGGGGCAGCAGCTACCGGAACACATGGTACTGGTTTAAAGTTCGGTAACAT
CTCCCAAACAATCCTGAGCATGCGAGTTATGACTGCTGATGGGACCATCCACGAACTAGATGATGGGGAT
GAGTTGCGAGCTGCTCGTATTAGCCTTGGAGCTCTCGGGGTTGTCACTCAGTTCACTTTACAATGTGTTC
CAGCTTTTAGACTCCATAGATCGCAATCCGTCCACGATCTGGACACTGTACTTGCTGATCTCCCTACTCT
GTTAGCTGACACAGACCACCTCGAGCTTTACTTGTTTCCCCACACAAGAAGGGTGCTTCTTCTTCAATCT
ACTAGAACTGATGAGGCTCCTTGGCCTAGAAATCCTGTTAAACATTGGGTCGAAAGAGATTTGGTCGAGA
ACGGAGCTCTAGGCGCCTTAATGTGGACTGCTGGTAGGTTGCCGGCCGCCGCTCCCCGTATCTCTAAGTT
AGTAGCTGCCTTGGCTTCATCAAACGAGTCTCAGGACGAGTCTGCTGCTGTCTTTGCATCCCCTAGAAAG
GTGAAATTTACTGAAATGGAGTACAGCCTTCCTTTAACAAACGCTAGAGAGGCAATCGAAACCGCCCTTA
CGACAATCGAGAGAGACAGACACCAGGTTGCATTCCCTCTTGAGGTTCGATTTACTCAGGCTGACGACGC
ACTGTTAGCACCAGCCTATGGACGAGAATCAGTTTACTTGGCCGTGCATCAAACTGTACACGGACCATGG
GAAAGTTATTTCGGTGGTCTTGAGCCAATCCTAATAGGGTTGGGTGGTAGACCCCATTGGGGTAAACGAC
ACACACTCACTGCACAACAACTATCAGAGCGATACCCAGAGTGGGGAACTTTCCAGGATATCAGAGCAAG
ATTGGACCCTGGTGGTACCTTCAGTGGTGGATATCTGAATAGGTTGCTGGGGCCTGTGTCTCCGGCAGCA
GCTCTAGAACACCACCATCACCACCACCACCACCACCACTGAGATCCGGCTGCTAACAAAGCCCGAAAGG
AAGCTGAGTTGGCTGCTGCCACCGCTGAGCAATAACTAGCATAACCCCTTGGGGCCTCTAAACGGGTCTT
GAGGGGTTTTTTGCTGAAAGGAGGAACTATATCCGGATTGGCGAATGGG
[124 nt withheld, positions 1520-1643]
C
[91 nt withheld, positions 1645-1735]
A
[49 nt withheld, positions 1737-1785]
CCTTTGACGTTGGAGTCCACGTTCTTT
[37 nt withheld, positions 1813-1849]
ACCCTATCTCGGTCTATTCTTTTGATTTATAAGGGATTTTGCCGATTTCGGCCTATTGGTTAAAAAATGA
GCTGATTTAACAAAAATTTAACGCGAATTTTAACAAAATATTAACGCTTACAATTTAGGTGGCACTTTTC
GGGGAAATGTGCGCGGAACCCCTATTTGTTTATTTTTCTAAATACATTCAAATATGTATCCGCTCATGAG
ACAATAACCCTGATAAATGCTTCAATAATATTGAAAAAGGAAGAGTATGAGTATTCAACATTTCCGTGTC
GCCCTTATTCCCTTTTTTGCGGCATTTTGCCTTCCTGTTTTTGCTCACCCAGAAACGCTGGTGAAAGTAA
AAGATGCTGAAGATCAGTTGGGTGCACGAGTGGGTTACATCGAACTGGATCTCAACAGCGGTAAGATCCT
TGAGAGTTTTCGCCCCGAAGAACGTTTTCCAATGATGAGCACTTTTAAAGTTCTGCTATGTGGCGCGGTA
TTATCCCGTATTGACGCCGGGCAAGAGCAACTCGGTCGCCGCATACACTATTCTCAGAATGACTTGGTTG
AGTACTCACCAGTCACAGAAAAGCATCTTACGGATGGCATGACAGTAAGAGAATTATGCAGTGCTGCCAT
AACCATGAGTGATAACACTGCGGCCAACTTACTTCTGACAACGATCGGAGGACCGAAGGAGCTAACCGCT
TTTTTGCACAACATGGGGGATCATGTAACTCGCCTTGATCGTTGGGAACCGGAGCTGAATGAAGCCATAC
CAAACGACGAGCGTGACACCACGATGCCTGCAGCAATGGCAACAACGTTGCGCAAACTATTAACTGGCGA
ACTACTTACTCTAGCTTCCCGGCAACAATTAATAGACTGGATGGAGGCGGATAAAGTTGCAGGACCACTT
CTGCGCTCGGCCCTTCCGGCTGGCTGGTTTATTGCTGATAAATCTGGAGCCGGTGAGCGTGGGTCTCGCG
GTATCATTGCAGCACTGGGGCCAGATGGTAAGCCCTCCCGTATCGTAGTTATCTACACGACGGGGAGTCA
GGCAACTATGGATGAACGAAATAGACAGATCGCTGAGATAGGTGCCTCACTGATTAAGCATTGGTAACTG
TCAGACCAAGTTTACTCATATATACTTTAGATTGATTTAAAACTTCATTTTTAATTTAAAAGGATCTAGG
TGAAGATCCTTTTTGATAATCTCATGACCAAAATCCCTTAACGTGAGTTTTCGTTCCACTGAGCGTCAGA
CCCCGTAGAAAAGATCAAAGGATCTTCTTGAGATCCTTTTTTTCTGCGCGTAATCTGCTGCTTGCAAACA
AAAAAACCACCGCTACCAGCGGTGGTTTGTTTGCCGGATCAAGAGCTACCAACTCTTTTTCCGAAGGTAA
CTGGCTTCAGCAGAGCGCAGATACCAAATACTGTCCTTCTAGTGTAGCCGTAGTTAGGCCACCACTTCAA
GAACTCTGTAGCACCGCCTACATACCTCGCTCTGCTAATCCTGTTACCAGTGGCTGCTGCCAGTGGCGAT
AAGTCGTGTCTTACCGGGTTGGACTCAAGACGATAGTTACCGGATAAGGCGCAGCGGTCGGGCTGAACGG
GGGGTTCGTGCACACAGCCCAGCTTGGAGCGAACGACCTACACCGAACTGAGATACCTACAGCGTGAGCT
ATGAGAAAGCGCCACGCTTCCCGAAGGGAGAAAGGCGGACAGGTATCCGGTAAGCGGCAGGGTCGGAACA
GGAGAGCGCACGAGGGAGCTTCCAGGGGGAAACGCCTGGTATCTTTATAGTCCTGTCGGGTTTCGCCACC
TCTGACTTGAGCGTCGATTTTTGTGATGCTCGTCAGGGGGGCGGAGCCTATGGAAAAACGCCAGCAACGC
GGCCTTTTTACGGTTCCTGGCCTTTTGCTGGCCTTTTGCTCACATGTTCTTTCCTGCGTTATCCCCTGAT
TCTGTGGATAACCGTATTACCGCCTTTGAGTGAGCTGATACCGCTCGCCGCAGCCGAACGACCGAGCGCA
GCGAGTCAGTGAGCGAGGAAGCGGAAGAGCGCCTGATGCGGTATTTTCTCCTTACGCATCTGTGCGGTAT
TTCACACCGCAATGGTGCACTCTCAGTACAATCTGCTCTGATGCCGCATAGTTAAGCCAGTATACACTCC
GCTATCGCTACGTGACTGGGTCATGGCTGCGCCCCGACACCCGCCAACACCCGCTGACGCGCCCTGACGG
GCTTGTCTGCTCCCGGCATCCGCTTACAGACAAGCTGTGACCGTCTCCGGGAGCTGCATGTGTCAGAGGT
TTTCACCGTCATCACCGAAACGCGCGAGGCAGCTGCGGTAAAGCTCATCAGCGTGGTCGTGAAGCGATTC
ACAGATGTCTGCCTGTTCATCCGCGTCCAGCTCGTTGAGTTTCTCCAGAAGCGTTAATGTCTGGCTTCTG
ATAAAGCGGGCCATGTTAAGGGCGGTTTTTTCCTGTTTGGTCACTGATGCCTCCGTGTAAGGGGGATTTC
TGTTCATGGGGGTAATGATACCGATGAAACGAGAGAGGATGCTCACGATACGGGTTACTGATGATGAACA
TGCCCGGTTACTGGAACGTTGTGAGGGTAAACAACTGGCGGTATGGATGCGGCGGGACCAGAGAAAAATC
ACTCAGGGTCAATGCCAGCGCTTCGTTAATACAGATGTAGGTGTTCCACAGGGTAGCCAGCAGCATCCTG
CGATGCAGATCCGGAACATAATGGTGCAGGGCGCTGACTTCCGCGTTTCCAGACTTTACGAAACACGGAA
ACCGAAGACCATTCATGTTGTTGCTCAGGTCGCAGACGTTTTGCAGCAGCAGTCGCTTCACGTTCGCTCG
CGTATCGGTGATTCATTCTGCTAACCAGTAAGGCAACCCCGCCAGCCTAGCCGGGTCCTCAACGACAGGA
GCACGATCATGCGCACCCGTGGGGCCGCCATGCCGGCGATAATGGCCTGCTTCTCGCCGAAACGTTTGGT
GGCGGGACCAGTGACGAAGGCTTGAGCGAGGGCGTGCAAGATTCCGAATACCGCAAGCGACAGGCCGATC
ATCGTCGCGCTCCAGCGAAAGCGGTCCTCGCCGAAAATGACCCAGAGCGCTGCCGGCACCTGTCCTACGA
GTTGCATGATAAAGAAGACAGTCATAAGTGCGGCGACGATAGTCATGCCCCGCGCCCACCGGAAGGAGCT
GACTGGGTTGAAGGCTCTCAAGGGCATCGGTCGAGATCCCGGTGCCTAATGAGTGAGCTAACTTACATTA
ATTGCGTTGCGCTCACTGCCCGCTTTCCAGTCGGGAAACCTGTCGTGCCAGCTGCATTAATGAATCGGCC
AACGCGCGGGGAGAGGCGGTTTGCGTATTGGGCGCCAGGGTGGTTTTTCTTTTCACCAGTGAGACGGGCA
ACAGCTGATTGCCCTTCACCGCCTGGCCCTGAGAGAGTTGCAGCAAGCGGTCCACGCTGGTTTGCCCCAG
CAGGCGAAAATCCTGTTTGATGGTGGTTAACGGCGGGATATAACATGAGCTGTCTTCGGTATCATCGTAT
CCCACTACCGAGATATCCGCACCAACGCGCAGCCCGGACTCGGTAATGGCGCGCATTGCGCCCAGCGCCA
TCTGATCGTTGGCAACCAGCATCGCAGTGGGAACGATGCCCTCATTCAGCATTTGCATGGTTTGTTGAAA
ACCGGACATGGCACTCCAGTCGCCTTCCCGTTCCGCTATCGGCTGAATTTGATTGCGAGTGAGATATTTA
TGCCAGCCAGCCAGACGCAGACGCGCCGAGACAGAACTTAATGGGCCCGCTAACAGCGCGATTTGCTGGT
GACCCAATGCGACCAGATGCTCCACGCCCAGTCGCGTACCGTCTTCATGGGAGAAAATAATACTGTTGAT
GGGTGTCTGGTCAGAGACATCAAGAAATAACGCCGGAACATTAGTGCAGGCAGCTTCCACAGCAATGGCA
TCCTGGTCATCCAGCGGATAGTTAATGATCAGCCCACTGACGCGTTGCGCGAGAAGATTGTGCACCGCCG
CTTTACAGGCTTCGACGCCGCTTCGTTCTACCATCGACACCACCACGCTGGCACCCAGTTGATCGGCGCG
AGATTTAATCGCCGCGACAATTTGCGACGGCGCGTGCAGGGCCAGACTGGAGGTGGCAACGCCAATCAGC
AACGACTGTTTGCCCGCCAGTTGTTGTGCCACGCGGTTGGGAATGTAATTCAGCTCCGCCATCGCCGCTT
CCACTTTTTCCCGCGTTTTCGCAGAAACGTGGCTGGCCTGGTTCACCACGCGGGAAACGGTCTGATAAGA
GACACCGGCATACTCTGCGACATCGTATAACGTTACTGGTTTCACATTCACCACCCTGAATTGACTCTCT
TCCGGGCGCTATCATGCCATACCGCGAAAGGTTTTGCGCCATTCGATGGTGTCCGGGATCTCGACGCTCT
CCCTTATGCGACTCCTGCATTAGGAAGCAGCCCAGTAGTAGGTTGAGGCCGTTGAGCACCGCCGCCGCAA
GGAATGGTGCATGCAAGGAGATGGCGCCCAACAGTCCCCCGGCCACGGGGCCTGCCACCATACCCACGCC
GAAACAAGCGCTCATGAGCCCGAAGTGGCGAGCCCGATCTTCCCCATCGGTGATGTCGGCGATATAGGCG
CCAGCAACCGCACCTGTGGCGCCGGTGATGCCGGCCACGATGCGTCCGGCGTAGAGGATCGAGATCTCGA
TCCCGCGAAAT
Features (pLannotate 1.2.2; 18 found; start..end, strand, type, name):
      1..19      +  promoter       T7 promoter: promoter for bacteriophage T7 RNA polymerase
     20..44      +  protein_bind   lac operator: The lac repressor binds to the lac operator to inhibit transcription in E. coli. This inhibition can be relieved by adding lactose or isopropyl-β-D-thiogalactopyranoside (IPTG). lac repressor encoded by lacI
     59..81      +  RBS            RBS: efficient ribosome binding site from bacteriophage T7 gene 10 (Olins and Rangwala, 1989)
   1340..1366    +  CDS            9xHis: 9xHis affinity tag
   1379..1428    +  CDS            SET1 (fragment): solubility-enhancement tag derived from T7 phage gene 10B
   1436..1483    +  terminator     T7 terminator: transcription terminator for bacteriophage T7 RNA polymerase
   1520..1948    +  rep_origin     f1 ori (sequence partly withheld): f1 bacteriophage origin of replication; arrow indicates direction of (+) strand synthesis
   2001..2105    +  promoter       AmpR promoter: bla
   2106..2966    +  CDS            AmpR: β-lactamase; bla; confers resistance to ampicillin, carbenicillin, and related antibiotics
   3137..3725    +  rep_origin     ori: high-copy-number ColE1/pMB1/pBR322/pUC origin of replication
   3911..4050    -  misc_feature   bom: basis of mobility region from pBR322
   4152..4343    -  CDS            rop: Rop protein, which maintains plasmids at low copy number; rop
   4360..4740    +  CDS            YPB1_ECOLX: Protein predicted: Swiss-Prot protein existence level 4. From Escherichia coli.
   4812..5103    -  CDS            TcR (fragment): tetracycline efflux protein; tet; confers resistance to tetracycline
   5118..5139    -  protein_bind   CAP binding site: CAP binding activates transcription in the presence of cAMP. E. coli catabolite activator protein
   5152..6234    -  CDS            lacI: lac repressor; lacI; The lac repressor binds to the lac operator to inhibit transcription in E. coli. This inhibition can be relieved by adding lactose or isopropyl-β-D-thiogalactopyranoside (IPTG).
   6235..6312    -  promoter       lacI promoter: lacI
   6320..6599    -  CDS            TcR (fragment): tetracycline efflux protein; tet; confers resistance to tetracycline
