[The description below was written by a language model from this plasmid's Addgene catalogue record and pLannotate feature annotations shown in this document.]
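Description:
G0AHZ0 is a bacterial expression plasmid built on the pET21a(+) backbone for inducible production of a Collimonas fungivorans protein, named by its UniProt identifier and described in the record as a flavoprotein oxidoreductase. The coding sequence sits downstream of a T7 promoter, a lac operator and the phage T7 gene 10 ribosome binding site, and is followed by a T7 terminator. The plasmid also carries lacI under its own promoter. The Lac repressor therefore keeps transcription off until IPTG or lactose is added, and expression requires a host that supplies T7 RNA polymerase. The catalogue lists an N-terminal T7 tag and a C-terminal 10xHis tag, both contributed by the backbone. The automated annotation detects a polyhistidine run just after the insert, which would allow metal-affinity purification, but it does not call the T7 tag as a separate feature. Propagation relies on a ColE1/pBR322-type origin with the bom and rop elements. The catalogue describes the plasmid as high copy, although rop normally moderates copy number. Selection is by ampicillin through the β-lactamase gene, and an f1 origin is also present. The short tetracycline-resistance fragments are non-functional backbone remnants.

Two sequence records accompany the entry and they differ in length by about 260 nt, all of it within the insert region. In the longer full-plasmid record the open reading frame is annotated by similarity to E. coli GlcD, the glycolate oxidase subunit, which fits the oxidoreductase description. The shorter record has no call for the insert, and the record does not explain the discrepancy. The associated publication title indicates that the construct belongs to a set used to test experimentally the functional annotations of enzymes in the EC 1.1.3.15 class.
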