Addgene plasmid #163279: G0AHZ0
Purpose: Inducible expression of UniProt identifier G0AHZ0
Depositing lab: Martin Engqvist. Depositing organization: Chalmers University of Technology. Publication: Experimental and computational investigation of enzyme functional annotations uncovers misannotation in the EC 1.1.3.15 enzyme class. Rembeza E, Engqvist MKM. PLoS Comput Biol. 2021 Sep 23;17(9):e1009446. doi: 10.1371/journal.pcbi.1009446. eCollection 2021 Sep. PubMed 34555022.
Backbone
  Vector backbone: pET21a(+)
  Vector type: Bacterial Expression
Growth in bacteria
  Bacterial resistance: Ampicillin, 100 μg/mL
  Growth temperature: 37°C
  Growth strain: DH5alpha
  Copy number: High Copy
Gene/Insert
  Gene/Insert name: G0AHZ0 (alt name: flavoprotein oxidoreductase)
  Species: Collimonas fungivorans
  Promoter: T7
  Tag / fusion protein: T7 (N terminal on backbone); 10xHis (C terminal on backbone)
  Cloning method: Unknown
  Sequencing primers: 5′ T7; 3′ T7-term
Terms and licenses: Academic/Nonprofit Terms; Industry Terms: Not Available to Industry
Depositor comments: Insert name is a UniProt identifier
How to cite: G0AHZ0 was a gift from Martin Engqvist (Addgene plasmid # 163279 ; http://n2t.net/addgene:163279 ; RRID:Addgene_163279)
