>Addgene plasmid #163279 | G0AHZ0 | depositor partial sequence | sequence record 316432 | insert gene sequence
ATGAACGCCGAAACAGCAGCGCCCGCAGAAAGCACATTTTCGCCTGCACGCCAGCAACAAGTGGTGAGCG
CACTGCGCGCCCTGCTGCCCGCGCATGCCTTATTGTCTAATATTGAAGATACTCGCCCGTATGAGTGCGA
CGGTCTGGCAGCATATCGCCAGACCCCGATGGTGGTGGCACTGCCAGAGAATGAAGAACAAGTTGTCGCA
ATCCTGAAAGCGTGCCGTGATTTGAAAGTACCCATTGTGCCTCGCGGTGCGGGTACCGGTTTAAGCGGTG
GTGCCATGCCGATTGCAGACGGTGTAGTTCTGAGTACCGCGAAGTTTACCCGCATCGTGAAGTTAGATCA
ATATGCACGCACGGCGGTCGTGCAGCCGGGTGTTCGCAACCTGGCCATTAGTGAAGCCGCCGCGGCGCAT
GGTCTGTACTATGCCCCTGACCCGAGTTCACAGATTGCCTGTACTATTGGCGGCAATGTGGCGGAGAACT
CGGGTGGTGTGCATTGCCTGAAATATGGCCTCACCGTGCACAACGTCCTTCGCGTGCGCATGGTTACGAT
CGAAGGCGAAGTTGTGGAGCTGGGCAATGGTGCACTCGACGCCCCGGGCTTAGACCTCTTGGCAGTGTTC
ATCGGTAGCGAAGGTATGTTAGGAGTAGTAACTGAGGTCACCGTGAAGTTAATTCCGAAACCGCAGGCAG
CACGTGTTATTATGGCGTCTTTTGACGATGTAGTAAAGTCGGGGAACGCGGTCGCCAATGTGATTGCCGC
GGGTATCATCCCGGCCGGCCTGGAAATGATGGACCGCACGTCCTCTCGTATGGTAGAACCGTTTGTAAAG
GCAGGCTACGATATTGACGCGGCGGCAATCTTACTTTGCGAAAGCGATGGTACTGCCGAGGAAGTGGAAG
AGGAGATCGGCCGCATGTCAGCCGTGCTGAACGCGAGTGGCGCAACCCGTATTGAAGTTTCTACAAGCGA
AGCGGAACGCTTACGCTTTTGGTCCGGACGCAAGAATGCTTTCCCGGCCGCCGGACGTATTAGCCCGGAC
TATTACTGCATGGACGGTACGATCCCGCGCAAGAATCTGGCCCAAGTTCTCCTTGGCATCGAGCAGATGG
AAAACAAATATGGTTTACGTTGCGCTAACGTATTCCATGCAGGGGACGGCAATCTGCATCCGTTGATTCT
GTTTGACGCAAATGTTCCAGGCGAATTTCACCGCGCGGAAGAATTCGGTGCTGAAATCCTGGAACTGTGC
GTGGCCGTGGGCGGCACGATTACCGGAGAACATGGTGTAGGCATTGAAAAGATTAACAGTATGTGCGTCC
AGTTCAGTCCGTTAGAACGCGAGGCCTTCTTTAACGTGAAGCGCGCGTTCGACACGGCATTTCTGTTAAA
CCCGGATAAAGCGATTCCGACCTTGCAACGTTGTGCGGAGTACGGCAAAATGCATGTCCAGCGCGGACAA
CTGAAATTCGCTGAGCTGCCGCGTTTTGCGGCCGCACTCGAGCATCATCACCAT
